Addgene plasmid #101101: pTMt_NES_TCS(Q’G)_HA-dCas9(N)_P2A-Puro-WPRE
Purpose: Encodes dCas9(N) fused to transmembrane tether
Depositing lab: Tudor Fulga. Depositing organization: University of Oxford. Publication: Engineering Synthetic Signaling Pathways with Programmable dCas9-Based Chimeric Receptors. Baeumler TA, Ahmed AA, Fulga TA. Cell Rep. 2017 Sep 12;20(11):2639-2653. doi: 10.1016/j.celrep.2017.08.044. PubMed 28903044.
Backbone
  Vector backbone: pX855
  Modifications to backbone: The pX855 vector (gift from Feng Zhang, Addgene plasmid #62887) was modified as follows: the U6 promoter/sgRNA scaffold/U6 terminator cassette was removed; the dCas9(N) N-terminal NES and the C-terminal FRB+NES were also removed; a transmembrane tether (TMt; modified from the pDisplay Vector (Invitrogen)) containing the Igκ signal sequence, (GGGS)2 linker, myc epitope tag, PDGF receptor transmembrane domain and the XTEN linker, was synthesized as a gBlock (IDT). This transmembrane tether was then fused to the N-terminus of HA-dCas9(N) via a NES sequence and a TEV cleavage site (ENLYFQG); the puromycin resistance gene and the WPRE stabilising element from pCW-Cas9 (gift from Eric Lander and David Sabatini, Addgene plasmid #50661) were inserted downstream of dCas9(N).
  Vector type: Mammalian Expression, CRISPR, Synthetic Biology
  Selectable markers: Puromycin
Growth in bacteria
  Bacterial resistance: Ampicillin, 100 μg/mL
  Growth temperature: 37°C
  Growth strain: DH5alpha
  Copy number: High Copy
Gene/Insert
  Gene/Insert name: TMt-dCas9(N)
  Tag / fusion protein: Myc (N terminal on insert); HA (N terminal on insert)
Resource information
  A portion of this plasmid was derived from a plasmid made by: pX855 vector (gift from Feng Zhang, Addgene plasmid #62887); pCW-Cas9 (gift from Eric Lander and David Sabatini, Addgene plasmid #50661)
Terms and licenses: Academic/Nonprofit Terms; Industry Terms: Not Available to Industry
How to cite: pTMt_NES_TCS(Q’G)_HA-dCas9(N)_P2A-Puro-WPRE was a gift from Tudor Fulga (Addgene plasmid # 101101 ; http://n2t.net/addgene:101101 ; RRID:Addgene_101101)
