[The description below was written by a language model from this plasmid's Addgene catalogue record and pLannotate feature annotations shown in this document.]
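Description:
pTMt_NES_TCS(Q'G)_HA-dCas9(N)_P2A-Puro-WPRE is a 7.1 kb mammalian expression plasmid built on the pX855 split-dCas9 backbone. It encodes the N-terminal fragment of catalytically inactive Streptococcus pyogenes Cas9 anchored to the cell membrane. It is propagated in E. coli as a high-copy plasmid through a ColE1/pUC-type origin with ampicillin resistance, and also carries an f1 origin. A single AAV2 inverted terminal repeat is annotated downstream of the expression cassette. With only one ITR detected, the record does not indicate that the plasmid is intended for AAV packaging.

Expression is driven by a CMV enhancer/chicken β-actin promoter with a hybrid intron. The open reading frame begins with a transmembrane tether adapted from pDisplay: an Igκ signal sequence, a flexible glycine-serine linker, a myc epitope, the PDGF receptor β transmembrane domain and an XTEN linker. The short stretch that the annotation software labelled as an ABE(7.10) fragment probably corresponds to this XTEN linker rather than to any base-editor sequence. The tether is followed by a nuclear export signal, a TEV protease cleavage site (the Q'G variant), an HA tag and dCas9(N). The backbone's original U6–sgRNA cassette, N-terminal NES and C-terminal FRB+NES were removed. A P2A peptide links the fusion to puromycin N-acetyltransferase, allowing selection of transfected cells, and a WPRE and bGH polyadenylation signal complete the transcript.

The design keeps dCas9(N) at the membrane and out of the nucleus until TEV protease cleaves the site and releases the HA-tagged fragment. The plasmid serves as one component of programmable dCas9-based chimeric receptors for engineering synthetic signalling pathways. The complementary dCas9 fragment, guide RNA and protease are not encoded here.
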