Features (pLannotate 1.2.2; 20 found; start..end, strand, type, name):
     12..297     +  enhancer       CMV enhancer: human cytomegalovirus immediate early enhancer; contains an 18-bp deletion relative to the standard CMV enhancer
    299..576     +  promoter       chicken β-actin promoter: No description available
    577..804     +  intron         hybrid intron: hybrid between chicken β-actin (CBA) and minute virus of mice (MMV) introns (Gray et al., 2011)
    826..888     +  sig_peptide    Igκ leader: leader sequence from mouse immunoglobulin κ light chain
    961..1107    +  CDS            PDGFRβ TM domain: transmembrane domain from platelet derived growth factor receptor beta
   1114..1161    +  CDS            ABE(7.10) (fragment): adenine base editor comprising wild-type E. coli TadA fused to the evolved TadA*(7.10) mutant (Gaudelli et al., 2017)
   1204..1223    +  CDS            TEV site (fragment): tobacco etch virus (TEV) protease recognition and cleavage site
   1243..1269    +  CDS            HA: HA (human influenza hemagglutinin) epitope tag
   1285..2886    +  CDS            dCas9(N): N-terminal portion of catalytically inactive Streptococcus pyogenes dCas9 carrying the D10A mutation (Zetsche et al., 2015)
   2980..3567    +  CDS            PuroR (fragment): puromycin N-acetyltransferase; pac from Streptomyces; confers resistance to puromycin
   3600..4148    +  misc_feature   WPRE (fragment): woodchuck hepatitis virus posttranscriptional regulatory element
   4179..4290    +  polyA_signal   bGH poly(A) signal: bovine growth hormone polyadenylation signal
   4395..4535    +  repeat_region  AAV2 ITR: inverted terminal repeat of adeno-associated virus serotype 2 inverted
   4540..4591    -  misc_feature   bom (fragment): basis of mobility region from pBR322
   4610..5065    +  rep_origin     f1 ori (sequence partly withheld): f1 bacteriophage origin of replication; arrow indicates direction of (+) strand synthesis
   5066..5115    -  misc_feature   bom (fragment): basis of mobility region from pBR322
   5217..5252    -  CDS            rop (fragment): Rop protein, which maintains plasmids at low copy number; rop
   5347..5451    +  promoter       AmpR promoter: bla
   5452..6312    +  CDS            AmpR: β-lactamase; bla; confers resistance to ampicillin, carbenicillin, and related antibiotics
   6483..7071    +  rep_origin     ori: high-copy-number ColE1/pMB1/pBR322/pUC origin of replication
>Addgene plasmid #101101 | pTMt_NES_TCS(Q’G)_HA-dCas9(N)_P2A-Puro-WPRE | depositor full sequence | sequence record 197196 | pTMt_NES_TCS(Q’G)_HA-dCas9(N)_P2A-Puro-WPRE sequence 7130 bps
CTAGAGGTACCCGTTACATAACTTACGGTAAATGGCCCGCCTGGCTGACCGCCCAACGACCCCCGCCCAT
TGACGTCAATAGTAACGCCAATAGGGACTTTCCATTGACGTCAATGGGTGGAGTATTTACGGTAAACTGC
CCACTTGGCAGTACATCAAGTGTATCATATGCCAAGTACGCCCCCTATTGACGTCAATGACGGTAAATGG
CCCGCCTGGCATTGTGCCCAGTACATGACCTTATGGGACTTTCCTACTTGGCAGTACATCTACGTATTAG
TCATCGCTATTACCATGGTCGAGGTGAGCCCCACGTTCTGCTTCACTCTCCCCATCTCCCCCCCCTCCCC
ACCCCCAATTTTGTATTTATTTATTTTTTAATTATTTTGTGCAGCGATGGGGGCGGGGGGGGGGGGGGGG
CGCGCGCCAGGCGGGGCGGGGCGGGGCGAGGGGCGGGGCGGGGCGAGGCGGAGAGGTGCGGCGGCAGCCA
ATCAGAGCGGCGCGCTCCGAAAGTTTCCTTTTATGGCGAGGCGGCGGCGGCGGCGGCCCTATAAAAAGCG
AAGCGCGCGGCGGGCGGGAGTCGCTGCGCGCTGCCTTCGCCCCGTGCCCCGCTCCGCCGCCGCCTCGCGC
CGCCCGCCCCGGCTCTGACTGACCGCGTTACTCCCACAGGTGAGCGGGCGGGACGGCCCTTCTCCTCCGG
GCTGTAATTAGCTGAGCAAGAGGTAAGGGTTTAAGGGATGGTTGGTTGGTGGGGTATTAATGTTTAATTA
CCTGGAGCACCTGCCTGAAATCACTTTTTTTCAGGTTGGACCGGTGATATCCACCATGGAGACAGACACA
CTCCTGCTATGGGTACTGCTGCTCTGGGTTCCAGGTTCCACTGGTGACCATTCTGGTGGCGGAAGTGGGG
GAGGCAGCGGTCGACAAGAACAAAAACTCATCTCAGAAGAGGATCTGAATGCTGTGGGCCAGGACACGCA
GGAGGTCATCGTGGTGCCACACTCCTTGCCCTTTAAGGTGGTGGTGATCTCAGCCATCCTGGCCCTGGTG
GTGCTCACCATCATCTCCCTTATCATCCTCATCATGCTTTGGCAGAAGAAGCCACGTCTGCAGAGCGGCA
GCGAGACTCCCGGGACCTCAGAGTCCGCCACACCCGAAAGTGCTAGCCTAGATTTAGCTAGCTTAATCCT
CGGCAAGCTTGGCGAAAACCTGTATTTTCAGGGGGGGGGAGGCAGCACTAGTTACCCATACGACGTACCA
GATTACGCTGGAGGTTCTGGATCCGACAAGAAGTACAGCATCGGCCTGGCCATCGGCACCAACTCTGTGG
GCTGGGCCGTGATCACCGACGAGTACAAGGTGCCCAGCAAGAAATTCAAGGTGCTGGGCAACACCGACCG
GCACAGCATCAAGAAGAACCTGATCGGAGCCCTGCTGTTCGACAGCGGCGAAACAGCCGAGGCCACCCGG
CTGAAGAGAACCGCCAGAAGAAGATACACCAGACGGAAGAACCGGATCTGCTATCTGCAAGAGATCTTCA
GCAACGAGATGGCCAAGGTGGACGACAGCTTCTTCCACAGACTGGAAGAGTCCTTCCTGGTGGAAGAGGA
TAAGAAGCACGAGCGGCACCCCATCTTCGGCAACATCGTGGACGAGGTGGCCTACCACGAGAAGTACCCC
ACCATCTACCACCTGAGAAAGAAACTGGTGGACAGCACCGACAAGGCCGACCTGCGGCTGATCTATCTGG
CCCTGGCCCACATGATCAAGTTCCGGGGCCACTTCCTGATCGAGGGCGACCTGAACCCCGACAACAGCGA
CGTGGACAAGCTGTTCATCCAGCTGGTGCAGACCTACAACCAGCTGTTCGAGGAAAACCCCATCAACGCC
AGCGGCGTGGACGCCAAGGCCATCCTGTCTGCCAGACTGAGCAAGAGCAGACGGCTGGAAAATCTGATCG
CCCAGCTGCCCGGCGAGAAGAAGAATGGCCTGTTCGGCAACCTGATTGCCCTGAGCCTGGGCCTGACCCC
CAACTTCAAGAGCAACTTCGACCTGGCCGAGGATGCCAAACTGCAGCTGAGCAAGGACACCTACGACGAC
GACCTGGACAACCTGCTGGCCCAGATCGGCGACCAGTACGCCGACCTGTTTCTGGCCGCCAAGAACCTGT
CCGACGCCATCCTGCTGAGCGACATCCTGAGAGTGAACACCGAGATCACCAAGGCCCCCCTGAGCGCCTC
TATGATCAAGAGATACGACGAGCACCACCAGGACCTGACCCTGCTGAAAGCTCTCGTGCGGCAGCAGCTG
CCTGAGAAGTACAAAGAGATTTTCTTCGACCAGAGCAAGAACGGCTACGCCGGCTACATTGACGGCGGAG
CCAGCCAGGAAGAGTTCTACAAGTTCATCAAGCCCATCCTGGAAAAGATGGACGGCACCGAGGAACTGCT
CGTGAAGCTGAACAGAGAGGACCTGCTGCGGAAGCAGCGGACCTTCGACAACGGCAGCATCCCCCACCAG
ATCCACCTGGGAGAGCTGCACGCCATTCTGCGGCGGCAGGAAGATTTTTACCCATTCCTGAAGGACAACC
GGGAAAAGATCGAGAAGATCCTGACCTTCCGCATCCCCTACTACGTGGGCCCTCTGGCCAGGGGAAACAG
CAGATTCGCCTGGATGACCAGAAAGAGCGAGGAAACCATCACCCCCTGGAACTTCGAGGAAGTGGTGGAC
AAGGGCGCTTCCGCCCAGAGCTTCATCGAGCGGATGACCAACTTCGATAAGAACCTGCCCAACGAGAAGG
TGCTGCCCAAGCACAGCCTGCTGTACGAGTACTTCACCGTGTATAACGAGCTGACCAAAGTGAAATACGT
GACCGAGGGAATGAGAGGTGGCGGTGGCTCGGGTACCGGATCTGGAGCCACCAATTTTTCTCTGCTGAAG
CAGGCTGGTGATGTTGAAGAAAACCCTGGACCTGAATTCATGACCGAGTACAAGCCCACGGTGCGCCTCG
CCACCCGCGACGACGTCCCCAGGGCCGTACGCACCCTCGCCGCCGCGTTCGCCGACTACCCCGCCACGCG
CCACACCGTCGATCCGGACCGCCACATCGAGCGGGTCACCGAGCTGCAAGAACTCTTCCTCACGCGCGTC
GGGCTCGACATCGGCAAGGTGTGGGTCGCGGACGACGGCGCCGCGGTGGCGGTCTGGACCACGCCGGAGA
GCGTCGAAGCGGGGGCGGTGTTCGCCGAGATCGGCCCGCGCATGGCCGAGTTGAGCGGTTCCCGGCTGGC
CGCGCAGCAACAGATGGAAGGCCTCCTGGCGCCGCACCGGCCCAAGGAGCCCGCGTGGTTCCTGGCCACC
GTCGGCGTCTCGCCCGACCACCAGGGCAAGGGTCTGGGCAGCGCCGTCGTGCTCCCCGGAGTGGAGGCGG
CCGAGCGCGCCGGGGTGCCCGCCTTCCTGGAGACCTCCGCGCCCCGCAACCTCCCCTTCTACGAGCGGCT
CGGCTTCACCGTCACCGCCGACGTCGAGGTGCCCGAAGGACCGCGCACCTGGTGCATGACCCGCAAGGGG
TAACTAAGTAAGGATCGATCCAAGATATCGTATTCTTAACTATGTTGCTCCTTTTACGCTATGTGGATAC
GCTGCTTTAATGCCTTTGTATCATGCTATTGCTTCCCGTATGGCTTTCATTTTCTCCTCCTTGTATAAAT
CCTGGTTGCTGTCTCTTTATGAGGAGTTGTGGCCCGTTGTCAGGCAACGTGGCGTGGTGTGCACTGTGTT
TGCTGACGCAACCCCCACTGGTTGGGGCATTGCCACCACCTGTCAGCTCCTTTCCGGGACTTTCGCTTTC
CCCCTCCCTATTGCCACGGCGGAACTCATCGCCGCCTGCCTTGCCCGCTGCTGGACAGGGGCTCGGCTGT
TGGGCACTGACAATTCCGTGGTGTTGTCGGGGAAGCTGACGTCCTTTCCATGGCTGCTCGCCTGTGTTGC
CACCTGGATTCTGCGCGGGACGTCCTTCTGCTACGTCCCTTCGGCCCTCAATCCAGCGGACCTTCCTTCC
CGCGGCCTGCTGCCGGCTCTGCGGCCTCTTCCGCGTCTTCGCCTTCGCCCTCAGACGAGTCGGATCTCCC
TTTGGGCCGCCTCCCCGCCAATTCCTAGAGCTCGCTGATCAGCCTCGACTGTGCCTTCTAGTTGCCAGCC
ATCTGTTGTTTGCCCCTCCCCCGTGCCTTCCTTGACCCTGGAAGGTGCCACTCCCACTGTCCTTTCCTAA
TAAAATGAGGAAATTGCATCGCATTGTCTGAGTAGGTGTCATTCTATTCTGGGGGGTGGGGTGGGGCAGG
ACAGCAAGGGGGAGGATTGGGAAGAGAATAGCAGGCATGCTGGGGAGCGGCCGCAGGAACCCCTAGTGAT
GGAGTTGGCCACTCCCTCTCTGCGCGCTCGCTCGCTCACTGAGGCCGGGCGACCAAAGGTCGCCCGACGC
CCGGGCTTTGCCCGGGCGGCCTCAGTGAGCGAGCGAGCGCGCAGCTGCCTGCAGGGGCGCCTGATGCGGT
ATTTTCTCCTTACGCATCTGTGCGGTATTTCACACCGCATA
[95 nt withheld, positions 4592-4686]
T
[46 nt withheld, positions 4688-4733]
C
[141 nt withheld, positions 4735-4875]
CCTTTGACGTTGGAGTCCACGTTCTTT
[37 nt withheld, positions 4903-4939]
ACTCTATCTCGGGCTATTCTTTTGATTTATAAGGGATTTTGCCGATTTCGGTCTATTGGTTAAAAAATGA
GCTGATTTAACAAAAATTTAACGCGAATTTTAACAAAATATTAACGTTTACAATTTTATGGTGCACTCTC
AGTACAATCTGCTCTGATGCCGCATAGTTAAGCCAGCCCCGACACCCGCCAACACCCGCTGACGCGCCCT
GACGGGCTTGTCTGCTCCCGGCATCCGCTTACAGACAAGCTGTGACCGTCTCCGGGAGCTGCATGTGTCA
GAGGTTTTCACCGTCATCACCGAAACGCGCGAGACGAAAGGGCCTCGTGATACGCCTATTTTTATAGGTT
AATGTCATGATAATAATGGTTTCTTAGACGTCAGGTGGCACTTTTCGGGGAAATGTGCGCGGAACCCCTA
TTTGTTTATTTTTCTAAATACATTCAAATATGTATCCGCTCATGAGACAATAACCCTGATAAATGCTTCA
ATAATATTGAAAAAGGAAGAGTATGAGTATTCAACATTTCCGTGTCGCCCTTATTCCCTTTTTTGCGGCA
TTTTGCCTTCCTGTTTTTGCTCACCCAGAAACGCTGGTGAAAGTAAAAGATGCTGAAGATCAGTTGGGTG
CACGAGTGGGTTACATCGAACTGGATCTCAACAGCGGTAAGATCCTTGAGAGTTTTCGCCCCGAAGAACG
TTTTCCAATGATGAGCACTTTTAAAGTTCTGCTATGTGGCGCGGTATTATCCCGTATTGACGCCGGGCAA
GAGCAACTCGGTCGCCGCATACACTATTCTCAGAATGACTTGGTTGAGTACTCACCAGTCACAGAAAAGC
ATCTTACGGATGGCATGACAGTAAGAGAATTATGCAGTGCTGCCATAACCATGAGTGATAACACTGCGGC
CAACTTACTTCTGACAACGATCGGAGGACCGAAGGAGCTAACCGCTTTTTTGCACAACATGGGGGATCAT
GTAACTCGCCTTGATCGTTGGGAACCGGAGCTGAATGAAGCCATACCAAACGACGAGCGTGACACCACGA
TGCCTGTAGCAATGGCAACAACGTTGCGCAAACTATTAACTGGCGAACTACTTACTCTAGCTTCCCGGCA
ACAATTAATAGACTGGATGGAGGCGGATAAAGTTGCAGGACCACTTCTGCGCTCGGCCCTTCCGGCTGGC
TGGTTTATTGCTGATAAATCTGGAGCCGGTGAGCGTGGAAGCCGCGGTATCATTGCAGCACTGGGGCCAG
ATGGTAAGCCCTCCCGTATCGTAGTTATCTACACGACGGGGAGTCAGGCAACTATGGATGAACGAAATAG
ACAGATCGCTGAGATAGGTGCCTCACTGATTAAGCATTGGTAACTGTCAGACCAAGTTTACTCATATATA
CTTTAGATTGATTTAAAACTTCATTTTTAATTTAAAAGGATCTAGGTGAAGATCCTTTTTGATAATCTCA
TGACCAAAATCCCTTAACGTGAGTTTTCGTTCCACTGAGCGTCAGACCCCGTAGAAAAGATCAAAGGATC
TTCTTGAGATCCTTTTTTTCTGCGCGTAATCTGCTGCTTGCAAACAAAAAAACCACCGCTACCAGCGGTG
GTTTGTTTGCCGGATCAAGAGCTACCAACTCTTTTTCCGAAGGTAACTGGCTTCAGCAGAGCGCAGATAC
CAAATACTGTTCTTCTAGTGTAGCCGTAGTTAGGCCACCACTTCAAGAACTCTGTAGCACCGCCTACATA
CCTCGCTCTGCTAATCCTGTTACCAGTGGCTGCTGCCAGTGGCGATAAGTCGTGTCTTACCGGGTTGGAC
TCAAGACGATAGTTACCGGATAAGGCGCAGCGGTCGGGCTGAACGGGGGGTTCGTGCACACAGCCCAGCT
TGGAGCGAACGACCTACACCGAACTGAGATACCTACAGCGTGAGCTATGAGAAAGCGCCACGCTTCCCGA
AGGGAGAAAGGCGGACAGGTATCCGGTAAGCGGCAGGGTCGGAACAGGAGAGCGCACGAGGGAGCTTCCA
GGGGGAAACGCCTGGTATCTTTATAGTCCTGTCGGGTTTCGCCACCTCTGACTTGAGCGTCGATTTTTGT
GATGCTCGTCAGGGGGGCGGAGCCTATGGAAAAACGCCAGCAACGCGGCCTTTTTACGGTTCCTGGCCTT
TTGCTGGCCTTTTGCTCACAT
