>Addgene plasmid #101101 | pTMt_NES_TCS(Q’G)_HA-dCas9(N)_P2A-Puro-WPRE | depositor partial sequence | sequence record 190660 | Forward CBh promoter TTAAGGGATGGTTGGTTGGTGG
CACTTTTTTTCAGGTTGGACCGGTGATATCCACCATGGAGACAGACACACTCCTGCTATGGGTACTGCTG
CTCTGGGTTCCAGGTTCCACTGGTGACCATTCTGGTGGCGGAAGTGGGGGAGGCAGCGGTCGACAAGAAC
AAAAACTCATCTCAGAAGAGGATCTGAATGCTGTGGGCCAGGACACGCAGGAGGTCATCGTGGTGCCACA
CTCCTTGCCCTTTAAGGTGGTGGTGATCTCAGCCATCCTGGCCCTGGTGGTGCTCACCATCATCTCCCTT
ATCATCCTCATCATGCTTTGGCAGAAGAAGCCACGTCTGCAGAGCGGCAGCGAGACTCCCGGGACCTCAG
AGTCCGCCACACCCGAAAGTGCTAGCCTAGATTTAGCTAGCTTAATCCTCGGCAAGCTTGGCGAAAACCT
GTATTTTCAGGGGGGGGGAGGCAGCACTAGTTACCCATACGACGTACCAGATTACGCTGGAGGTTCTGGA
TCCGACAAGAAGTACAGCATCGGCCTGGCCATCGGCACCAACTCTGTGGGCTGGGCCGTGATCACCGACG
AGTACAAGGTGCCCAGCAAGAAATTCAAGGTGCTGGGCAACACCGACCGGCACAGCATCAAGAAGAACCT
GATCGGAGCCCTGCTGTTCGACAGCGGCGAAACAGCCGAGGCCACCCGGCTGAAGAGAACCGCCAGAAGA
AGATACACCAGACGGAAGAACCGGATCTGCTATCTGCAAGAGATCTTCAGCAACGAGATGGCCAAGGTGG
ACGACAGCTTCTTCCACAGACTGGAAGAGTCCTTCCTGGTGGAAGAGGATAAGAAGCACGAGCGGCACCC
CATCTTCGGCAACATCGTGGACGAGGTGGCCTACCACGAGAAGTACCCCACCATCTACCACCTGAGAAAG
AAACTGGTGGACAGCACCGACAAGGCCGACCTGCGGCTGATCTATCTG
