>Addgene plasmid #101101 | pTMt_NES_TCS(Q’G)_HA-dCas9(N)_P2A-Puro-WPRE | depositor partial sequence | sequence record 190661 | Upstream of dCas9(N) GCCACCGCCACCTCTCATTCCC
ACCTGATTGCCCTGAGCCTGGGCCTGACCCCCAACTTCAAGAGCAACTTCGACCTGGCCGAGGATGCCAA
ACTGCAGCTGAGCAAGGACACCTACGACGACGACCTGGACAACCTGCTGGCCCAGATCGGCGACCAGTAC
GCCGACCTGTTTCTGGCCGCCAAGAACCTGTCCGACGCCATCCTGCTGAGCGACATCCTGAGAGTGAACA
CCGAGATCACCAAGGCCCCCCTGAGCGCCTCTATGATCAAGAGATACGACGAGCACCACCAGGACCTGAC
CCTGCTGAAAGCTCTCGTGCGGCAGCAGCTGCCTGAGAAGTACAAAGAGATTTTCTTCGACCAGAGCAAG
AACGGCTACGCCGGCTACATTGACGGCGGAGCCAGCCAGGAAGAGTTCTACAAGTTCATCAAGCCCATCC
TGGAAAAGATGGACGGCACCGAGGAACTGCTCGTGAAGCTGAACAGAGAGGACCTGCTGCGGAAGCAGCG
GACCTTCGACAACGGCAGCATCCCCCACCAGATCCACCTGGGAGAGCTGCACGCCATTCTGCGGCGGCAG
GAAGATTTTTACCCATTCCTGAAGGACAACCGGGAAAAGATCGAGAAGATCCTGACCTTCCGCATCCCCT
ACTACGTGGGCCCTCTGGCCAGGGGAAACAGCAGATTCGCCTGGATGACCAGAAAGAGCGAGGAAACCAT
CACCCCCTGGAACTTCGAGGAAGTGGTGGACAAGGGCGCTTCCGCCCAGAGCTTCATCGAGCGGATGACC
AACTTCGATAAGAACCTGCCCAACGAGAAGGTGCTGCCCAAGCACAGCCTGCTGTACGAGTACTTCACCG
TGTATAACGAGCTGACCAA
