>Addgene plasmid #101101 | pTMt_NES_TCS(Q’G)_HA-dCas9(N)_P2A-Puro-WPRE | depositor partial sequence | sequence record 190662 | Downstream dCas9(N) CACCGTGTATAACGAGCTGACC
TGAGAGGTGGCGGTGGCTCGGGTACCGGATCTGGAGCCACCAATTTTTCTCTGCTGAAGCAGGCTGGTGA
TGTTGAAGAAAACCCTGGACCTGAATTCATGACCGAGTACAAGCCCACGGTGCGCCTCGCCACCCGCGAC
GACGTCCCCAGGGCCGTACGCACCCTCGCCGCCGCGTTCGCCGACTACCCCGCCACGCGCCACACCGTCG
ATCCGGACCGCCACATCGAGCGGGTCACCGAGCTGCAAGAACTCTTCCTCACGCGCGTCGGGCTCGACAT
CGGCAAGGTGTGGGTCGCGGACGACGGCGCCGCGGTGGCGGTCTGGACCACGCCGGAGAGCGTCGAAGCG
GGGGCGGTGTTCGCCGAGATCGGCCCGCGCATGGCCGAGTTGAGCGGTTCCCGGCTGGCCGCGCAGCAAC
AGATGGAAGGCCTCCTGGCGCCGCACCGGCCCAAGGAGCCCGCGTGGTTCCTGGCCACCGTCGGCGTCTC
GCCCGACCACCAGGGCAAGGGTCTGGGCAGCGCCGTCGTGCTCCCCGGAGTGGAGGCGGCCGAGCGCGCC
GGGGTGCCCGCCTTCCTGGAGACCTCCGCGCCCCGCAACCTCCCCTTCTACGAGCGGCTCGGCTTCACCG
TCACCGCCGACGTCGAGGTGCCCGAAGGACCGCGCACCTGGTGCATGACCCGCAAGGGGTAACTAAGTAA
GGATCGATCCAAGATATCGTATTCTTAACTATGTTGCTCCTTTTACGCTATGTGGATACGCTGCTTTAAT
GCCTTTGTATCATGCTATTGCTTCCCGTATGGCTTTCATTTTCTCCTCCTTGTATAAATCCTGGTTGCTG
TCTCTTTATGAGGAGTTGTGGCCCGTTGTCAGGCAACGTGGCGTGGTGTGCACTGTGTTTGCTGACGCAA
CCCCCACTGGTTGGGGCATTGCCACCACCTGTCAGCTCCTTTCCGGGACTTTCGCTTTCCCCCTCCCTAT
TGCCACGGCGGAACTCATCGCCGCCTGCCTTG
