>Addgene plasmid #101101 | pTMt_NES_TCS(Q’G)_HA-dCas9(N)_P2A-Puro-WPRE | addgene partial sequence | sequence record 197195 | Addgene Partial NGS Result
AGGCGGAGAGGTGCGGCGGCAGCCAATCAGAGCGGCGCGCTCCGAAAGTTTCCTTTTATGGCGAGGCGGC
GGCGGCGGCGGCCCTATAAAAAGCGAAGCGCGCGGCGGGCGGGAGTCGCTGCGCGCTGCCTTCGCCCCGT
GCCCCGCTCCGCCGCCGCCTCGCGCCGCCCGCCCCGGCTCTGACTGACCGCGTTACTCCCACAGGTGAGC
GGGCGGGACGGCCCTTCTCCTCCGGGCTGTAATTAGCTGAGCAAGAGGTAAGGGTTTAAGGGATGGTTGG
TTGGTGGGGTATTAATGTTTAATTACCTGGAGCACCTGCCTGAAATCACTTTTTTTCAGGTTGGACCGGT
GATATCCACCATGGAGACAGACACACTCCTGCTATGGGTACTGCTGCTCTGGGTTCCAGGTTCCACTGGT
GACCATTCTGGTGGCGGAAGTGGGGGAGGCAGCGGTCGACAAGAACAAAAACTCATCTCAGAAGAGGATC
TGAATGCTGTGGGCCAGGACACGCAGGAGGTCATCGTGGTGCCACACTCCTTGCCCTTTAAGGTGGTGGT
GATCTCAGCCATCCTGGCCCTGGTGGTGCTCACCATCATCTCCCTTATCATCCTCATCATGCTTTGGCAG
AAGAAGCCACGTCTGCAGAGCGGCAGCGAGACTCCCGGGACCTCAGAGTCCGCCACACCCGAAAGTGCTA
GCCTAGATTTAGCTAGCTTAATCCTCGGCAAGCTTGGCGAAAACCTGTATTTTCAGGGGGGGGGAGGCAG
CACTAGTTACCCATACGACGTACCAGATTACGCTGGAGGTTCTGGATCCGACAAGAAGTACAGCATCGGC
CTGGCCATCGGCACCAACTCTGTGGGCTGGGCCGTGATCACCGACGAGTACAAGGTGCCCAGCAAGAAAT
TCAAGGTGCTGGGCAACACCGACCGGCACAGCATCAAGAAGAACCTGATCGGAGCCCTGCTGTTCGACAG
CGGCGAAACAGCCGAGGCCACCCGGCTGAAGAGAACCGCCAGAAGAAGATACACCAGACGGAAGAACCGG
ATCTGCTATCTGCAAGAGATCTTCAGCAACGAGATGGCCAAGGTGGACGACAGCTTCTTCCACAGACTGG
AAGAGTCCTTCCTGGTGGAAGAGGATAAGAAGCACGAGCGGCACCCCATCTTCGGCAACATCGTGGACGA
GGTGGCCTACCACGAGAAGTACCCCACCATCTACCACCTGAGAAAGAAACTGGTGGACAGCACCGACAAG
GCCGACCTGCGGCTGATCTATCTGGCCCTGGCCCACATGATCAAGTTCCGGGGCCACTTCCTGATCGAGG
GCGACCTGAACCCCGACAACAGCGACGTGGACAAGCTGTTCATCCAGCTGGTGCAGACCTACAACCAGCT
GTTCGAGGAAAACCCCATCAACGCCAGCGGCGTGGACGCCAAGGCCATCCTGTCTGCCAGACTGAGCAAG
AGCAGACGGCTGGAAAATCTGATCGCCCAGCTGCCCGGCGAGAAGAAGAATGGCCTGTTCGGCAACCTGA
TTGCCCTGAGCCTGGGCCTGACCCCCAACTTCAAGAGCAACTTCGACCTGGCCGAGGATGCCAAACTGCA
GCTGAGCAAGGACACCTACGACGACGACCTGGACAACCTGCTGGCCCAGATCGGCGACCAGTACGCCGAC
CTGTTTCTGGCCGCCAAGAACCTGTCCGACGCCATCCTGCTGAGCGACATCCTGAGAGTGAACACCGAGA
TCACCAAGGCCCCCCTGAGCGCCTCTATGATCAAGAGATACGACGAGCACCACCAGGACCTGACCCTGCT
GAAAGCTCTCGTGCGGCAGCAGCTGCCTGAGAAGTACAAAGAGATTTTCTTCGACCAGAGCAAGAACGGC
TACGCCGGCTACATTGACGGCGGAGCCAGCCAGGAAGAGTTCTACAAGTTCATCAAGCCCATCCTGGAAA
AGATGGACGGCACCGAGGAACTGCTCGTGAAGCTGAACAGAGAGGACCTGCTGCGGAAGCAGCGGACCTT
CGACAACGGCAGCATCCCCCACCAGATCCACCTGGGAGAGCTGCACGCCATTCTGCGGCGGCAGGAAGAT
TTTTACCCATTCCTGAAGGACAACCGGGAAAAGATCGAGAAGATCCTGACCTTCCGCATCCCCTACTACG
TGGGCCCTCTGGCCAGGGGAAACAGCAGATTCGCCTGGATGACCAGAAAGAGCGAGGAAACCATCACCCC
CTGGAACTTCGAGGAAGTGGTGGACAAGGGCGCTTCCGCCCAGAGCTTCATCGAGCGGATGACCAACTTC
GATAAGAACCTGCCCAACGAGAAGGTGCTGCCCAAGCACAGCCTGCTGTACGAGTACTTCACCGTGTATA
ACGAGCTGACCAAAGTGAAATACGTGACCGAGGGAATGAGAGGTGGCGGTGGCTCGGGTACCGGATCTGG
AGCCACCAATTTTTCTCTGCTGAAGCAGGCTGGTGATGTTGAAGAAAACCCTGGACCTGAATTCATGACC
GAGTACAAGCCCACGGTGCGCCTCGCCACCCGCGACGACGTCCCCAGGGCCGTACGCACCCTCGCCGCCG
CGTTCGCCGACTACCCCGCCACGCGCCACACCGTCGATCCGGACCGCCACATCGAGCGGGTCACCGAGCT
GCAAGAACTCTTCCTCACGCGCGTCGGGCTCGACATCGGCAAGGTGTGGGTCGCGGACGACGGCGCCGCG
GTGGCGGTCTGGACCACGCCGGAGAGCGTCGAAGCGGGGGCGGTGTTCGCCGAGATCGGCCCGCGCATGG
CCGAGTTGAGCGGTTCCCGGCTGGCCGCGCAGCAACAGATGGAAGGCCTCCTGGCGCCGCACCGGCCCAA
GGAGCCCGCGTGGTTCCTGGCCACCGTCGGCGTCTCGCCCGACCACCAGGGCAAGGGTCTGGGCAGCGCC
GTCGTGCTCCCCGGAGTGGAGGCGGCCGAGCGCGCCGGGGTGCCCGCCTTCCTGGAGACCTCCGCGCCCC
GCAACCTCCCCTTCTACGAGCGGCTCGGCTTCACCGTCACCGCCGACGTCGAGGTGCCCGAAGGACCGCG
CACCTGGTGCATGACCCGCAAGGGGTAACTAAGTAAGGATCGATCCAAGATATCGTATTCTTAACTATGT
TGCTCCTTTTACGCTATGTGGATACGCTGCTTTAATGCCTTTGTATCATGCTATTGCTTCCCGTATGGCT
TTCATTTTCTCCTCCTTGTATAAATCCTGGTTGCTGTCTCTTTATGAGGAGTTGTGGCCCGTTGTCAGGC
AACGTGGCGTGGTGTGCACTGTGTTTGCTGACGCAACCCCCACTGGTTGGGGCATTGCCACCACCTGTCA
GCTCCTTTCCGGGACTTTCGCTTTCCCCCTCCCTATTGCCACGGCGGAACTCATCGCCGCCTGCCTTGCC
CGCTGCTGGACAGGGGCTCGGCTGTTGGGCACTGACAATTCCGTGGTGTTGTCGGGGAAGCTGACGTCCT
TTCCATGGCTGCTCGCCTGTGTTGCCACCTGGATTCTGCGCGGGACGTCCTTCTGCTACGTCCCTTCGGC
CCTCAATCCAGCGGACCTTCCTTCCCGCGGCCTGCTGCCGGCTCTGCGGCCTCTTCCGCGTCTTCGCCTT
CGCCCTCAGACGAGTCGGATCTCCCTTTGGGCCGCCTCCCCGCCAATTCCTAGAGCTCGCTGATCAGCCT
CGACTGTGCCTTCTAGTTGCCAGCCATCTGTTGTTTGCCCCTCCCCCGTGCCTTCCTTGACCCTGGAAGG
TGCCACTCCCACTGTCCTTTCCTAATAAAATGAGGAAATTGCATCGCATTGTCTGAGTAGGTGTCATTCT
ATTCTGGGGGGTGGGGTGGGGCAGGACAGCAAGGGGGAGGATTGGGAAGAGAATAGCAGGCATGCTGGGG
AGCGGCCGCAGGAACCCCTAGTGATGGAGTTGGCCACTCCCTCTCTGCGCGCTCGCTCGCTCACTGAGGC
CGGGCGACCAAAGGTCGCCCGACGCCCGGGCTTTGCCCGGGCGGCCTCAGTGAGCGAGCGAGCGCGCAGC
TGCCTGCAGGGGCGCCTGATGCGGTATTTTCTCCTTACGCATCTGTGCGGTATTTCACACCGCATA
[95 nt withheld, positions 4127-4221]
T
[46 nt withheld, positions 4223-4268]
C
[141 nt withheld, positions 4270-4410]
CCTTTGACGTTGGAGTCCACGTTCTTT
[37 nt withheld, positions 4438-4474]
ACTCTATCTCGGGCTATTCTTTTGATTTATAAGGGATTTTGCCGATTTCGGTCTATTGGTTAAAAAATGA
GCTGATTTAACAAAAATTTAACGCGAATTTTAACAAAATATTAACGTTTACAATTTTATGGTGCACTCTC
AGTACAATCTGCTCTGATGCCGCATAGTTAAGCCAGCCCCGACACCCGCCAACACCCGCTGACGCGCCCT
GACGGGCTTGTCTGCTCCCGGCATCCGCTTACAGACAAGCTGTGACCGTCTCCGGGAGCTGCATGTGTCA
GAGGTTTTCACCGTCATCACCGAAACGCGCGAGACGAAAGGGCCTCGTGATACGCCTATTTTTATAGGTT
AATGTCATGATAATAATGGTTTCTTAGACGTCAGGTGGCACTTTTCGGGGAAATGTGCGCGGAACCCCTA
TTTGTTTATTTTTCTAAATACATTCAAATATGTATCCGCTCATGAGACAATAACCCTGATAAATGCTTCA
ATAATATTGAAAAAGGAAGAGTATGAGTATTCAACATTTCCGTGTCGCCCTTATTCCCTTTTTTGCGGCA
TTTTGCCTTCCTGTTTTTGCTCACCCAGAAACGCTGGTGAAAGTAAAAGATGCTGAAGATCAGTTGGGTG
CACGAGTGGGTTACATCGAACTGGATCTCAACAGCGGTAAGATCCTTGAGAGTTTTCGCCCCGAAGAACG
TTTTCCAATGATGAGCACTTTTAAAGTTCTGCTATGTGGCGCGGTATTATCCCGTATTGACGCCGGGCAA
GAGCAACTCGGTCGCCGCATACACTATTCTCAGAATGACTTGGTTGAGTACTCACCAGTCACAGAAAAGC
ATCTTACGGATGGCATGACAGTAAGAGAATTATGCAGTGCTGCCATAACCATGAGTGATAACACTGCGGC
CAACTTACTTCTGACAACGATCGGAGGACCGAAGGAGCTAACCGCTTTTTTGCACAACATGGGGGATCAT
GTAACTCGCCTTGATCGTTGGGAACCGGAGCTGAATGAAGCCATACCAAACGACGAGCGTGACACCACGA
TGCCTGTAGCAATGGCAACAACGTTGCGCAAACTATTAACTGGCGAACTACTTACTCTAGCTTCCCGGCA
ACAATTAATAGACTGGATGGAGGCGGATAAAGTTGCAGGACCACTTCTGCGCTCGGCCCTTCCGGCTGGC
TGGTTTATTGCTGATAAATCTGGAGCCGGTGAGCGTGGAAGCCGCGGTATCATTGCAGCACTGGGGCCAG
ATGGTAAGCCCTCCCGTATCGTAGTTATCTACACGACGGGGAGTCAGGCAACTATGGATGAACGAAATAG
ACAGATCGCTGAGATAGGTGCCTCACTGATTAAGCATTGGTAACTGTCAGACCAAGTTTACTCATATATA
CTTTAGATTGATTTAAAACTTCATTTTTAATTTAAAAGGATCTAGGTGAAGATCCTTTTTGATAATCTCA
TGACCAAAATCCCTTAACGTGAGTTTTCGTTCCACTGAGCGTCAGACCCCGTAGAAAAGATCAAAGGATC
TTCTTGAGATCCTTTTTTTCTGCGCGTAATCTGCTGCTTGCAAACAAAAAAACCACCGCTACCAGCGGTG
GTTTGTTTGCCGGATCAAGAGCTACCAACTCTTTTTCCGAAGGTAACTGGCTTCAGCAGAGCGCAGATAC
CAAATACTGTTCTTCTAGTGTAGCCGTAGTTAGGCCACCACTTCAAGAACTCTGTAGCACCGCCTACATA
CCTCGCTCTGCTAATCCTGTTACCAGTGGCTGCTGCCAGTGGCGATAAGTCGTGTCTTACCGGGTTGGAC
TCAAGACGATAGTTACCGGATAAGGCGCAGCGGTCGGGCTGAACGGGGGGTTCGTGCACACAGCCCAGCT
TGGAGCGAACGACCTACACCGAACTGAGATACCTACAGCGTGAGCTATGAGAAAGCGCCACGCTTCCCGA
AGGGAGAAAGGCGGACAGGTATCCGGTAAGCGGCAGGGTCGGAACAGGAGAGCGCACGAGGGAGCTTCCA
GGGGGAAACGCCTGGTATCTTTATAGTCCTGTCGGGTTTCGCCACCTCTGACTTGAGCGTCGATTTTTGT
GATGCTCGTCAGGGGGGCGGAGCCTATGGAAAAACGCCAGCAACGCGGCCTTTTTACGGTTCCTGGCCTT
TTGCTGGCCTTTTGCTCACATCTAGAGGTACCCGTTACATAACTTACGGTAAATGGCCCGCCTGGCTGAC
CGCCCAACGACCCCCGCCCATTGACGTCAATAGTAACGCCAATAGGGACTTTCCATTGACGTCAATGGGT
GGAGTATTTACGGTAAACTGCCCACTTGGCAGTACATCAAGTGTATCATATGCCAAGTACGCCCCCTATT
GACGTCAATGACGGTAAATGGCCCGCCTGGCATTGTGCCCAGTACATGACCTTATGGGACTTTCCTACTT
GGCAGTACATCTACGTATTAGTCATCGCTATTACCATGGTCGAGGTGAGCCCCACGTTCTGCTTCACTCT
CCCCATCTCCCCCCCCTCCCCACCCCCAATTTTGTATTTATTTATTTTTTAATTATTTTGTGCAGCGATG
GGGGCGGGGGGGGG
